Addgene plasmid #166752: mCerulean3-Mcl-1-pLVX
Purpose: Express mCerulean3 fused to the N-terminus of Bcl-2 family protein, Mcl-1, in a plasmid compatable for lentiviral infection. Used to make stable BMK-DKO cell lines.
Depositing lab: David Andrews. Depositing organization: Sunnybrook Research Institute. Publication: Efficacy and specificity of inhibitors of BCL-2 family protein interactions assessed by affinity measurements in live cells. Osterlund EJ, Hirmiz N, Pemberton JM, Nougarede A, Liu Q, Leber B, Fang Q, Andrews DW. Sci Adv. 2022 Apr 22;8(16):eabm7375. doi: 10.1126/sciadv.abm7375. Epub 2022 Apr 20. PubMed 35442739.
Backbone
  Vector backbone: pLVX
  Vector type: Lentiviral
  Selectable markers: Puromycin
Growth in bacteria
  Bacterial resistance: Ampicillin, 100 μg/mL
  Growth temperature: 37°C
  Growth strain: NEB Stable
  Copy number: High Copy
Gene/Insert
  Gene/Insert name: Mcl-1 (alt name: Bcl2 like protein 3 (Bcl2l3), Induced myeloid leukemia cell differentiation protein Mcl-1)
  Species: H. sapiens (human)
  Entrez Gene: MCL1 (a.k.a. BCL2L3, EAT, MCL1-ES, MCL1L, MCL1S, Mcl-1, TM, bcl2-L-3, mcl1/EAT)
  Promoter: CMV
  Tag / fusion protein: mCerulean3 (N terminal on backbone)
  Cloning method: Restriction Enzyme; 5′ cloning site Unknown (unknown if destroyed); 3′ cloning site Unknown (unknown if destroyed)
  Sequencing primers: 5′ AGCTCGTTTAGTGAACCGTCAGATC; 3′ CAGCGGGGCTGCTAAAGCGCATGC
Resource information
  A portion of this plasmid was derived from a plasmid made by: mCerulean3 received from Mark Rizzo PMID: 21479270 and cloned into this plasmid. Mcl-1 sequence aligns with Homo sapiens MCL1 apoptosis regulator, BCL2 family member (MCL1), transcript variant 1, mRNA(NCBI Reference Sequence: NM_021960.5). The pLVX backbone from Addgene #115969 (Adrein Nougarede & David Andrews) was used and mCerulean3-Mcl1 was inserted.
Terms and licenses: Academic/Nonprofit Terms; Industry Terms: Not Available to Industry
Depositor comments: 2nd generation lentiviral transfer plasmid that can be used to create lentivirus, for CMV driven expression of mCerulean3 fused to the N-terminus of Mcl-1. There is a flexible, 17 amino acid linker between mCerulean3 and Mcl-1. proteins.
How to cite: mCerulean3-Mcl-1-pLVX was a gift from David Andrews (Addgene plasmid # 166752 ; http://n2t.net/addgene:166752 ; RRID:Addgene_166752)
