[The description below was written by a language model from this plasmid's Addgene catalogue record and pLannotate feature annotations shown in this document.]
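Description:
mCerulean3-Mcl-1-pLVX is a second-generation lentiviral transfer plasmid built on the pLVX backbone for stable expression of human Mcl-1 (MCL1, matching transcript variant 1) tagged at its N-terminus with the cyan fluorescent protein mCerulean3. It is maintained in E. coli through a high-copy ColE1/pUC-type origin and an ampicillin resistance gene. A recombination-tolerant strain is recorded for growth, which is typical for plasmids carrying repeated LTR sequences.

The sequence record is circular and numbered from the CMV enhancer, so the viral elements appear split across its ends. In functional order, the upstream HIV-1 LTR is followed by the Ψ packaging signal with a gag fragment, the Rev response element for Rev-dependent nuclear export of the genomic RNA, and the cPPT/CTS, which aids nuclear import in transduced cells. Next comes the CMV enhancer/promoter driving the mCerulean3–Mcl-1 fusion; the depositor notes a flexible 17-amino-acid linker between the two proteins, consistent with the gap between the annotated coding regions. A separate mouse PGK promoter drives puromycin N-acetyltransferase for selection of transduced mammalian cells, followed by a WPRE to enhance transcript expression and then the downstream LTR. Both LTRs are annotated by the software as truncated 5′ LTRs flanked by nef fragments, so the table does not itself establish whether the 3′ LTR is self-inactivating.

According to the record, the plasmid is used to produce lentivirus and was used to generate stable BMK-DKO cell lines. The associated work measured BCL-2 family protein interactions and their inhibitors in live cells, where a cyan fusion is suited to fluorescence-based binding measurements.
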