Features (pLannotate 1.2.2; 25 found; start..end, strand, type, name):
     12..315     +  enhancer       CMV enhancer: human cytomegalovirus immediate early enhancer
    316..519     +  promoter       CMV promoter: human cytomegalovirus (CMV) immediate early promoter
    604..647     +  misc_feature   MCS (fragment): multiple cloning site
    657..1373    +  CDS            mCerulean3: mCerulean3 is a basic (constitutively fluorescent) cyan fluorescent protein published in 2011, derived from Aequorea victoria. It is reported to be a somewhat slowly-maturing monomer with very low acid sensitivity.
   1425..2471    +  CDS            MCL1 (sequence partly withheld): MCL1_HUMAN - Also known as BCL2L3. Experimental evidence at protein level: Swiss-Prot protein existence level 1. Involved in the regulation of apoptosis versus cell survival, and in the maintenance of viability but not of proliferation. Mediates its effects by interactions with a number of other regulators of apoptosis. Isoform 1 inhibits apoptosis. Isoform 2 promotes apoptosis. From Homo sapiens (Human).
   2506..3005    +  promoter       PGK promoter: mouse phosphoglycerate kinase 1 promoter
   3026..3625    +  CDS            PuroR: puromycin N-acetyltransferase; pac from Streptomyces alboniger; confers resistance to puromycin
   3639..4227    +  misc_feature   WPRE: woodchuck hepatitis virus posttranscriptional regulatory element
   4244..4762    +  CDS            nef (fragment): NEF_HV1BR - Experimental evidence at protein level: Swiss-Prot protein existence level 1. Extracellular Nef protein targets CD4(+) T-lymphocytes for apoptosis by interacting with CXCR4 surface receptors (PubMed:14990729). From Human immunodeficiency virus type 1 group M subtype B (isolate BRU/LAI) (HIV-1).
   4810..5067    +  LTR            5' LTR (truncated): truncated 5' long terminal repeat (LTR) from HIV-1
   5219..5235    -  protein_bind   lac operator: The lac repressor binds to the lac operator to inhibit transcription in E. coli. This inhibition can be relieved by adding lactose or isopropyl-β-D-thiogalactopyranoside (IPTG). lac repressor encoded by lacI
   5243..5273    -  promoter       lac promoter: promoter for the E. coli lac operon
   5288..5309    -  protein_bind   CAP binding site: CAP binding activates transcription in the presence of cAMP. E. coli catabolite activator protein
   5322..5414    -  CDS            lacI (fragment): lac repressor; lacI; The lac repressor binds to the lac operator to inhibit transcription in E. coli. This inhibition can be relieved by adding lactose or isopropyl-β-D-thiogalactopyranoside (IPTG).
   5597..6185    -  rep_origin     ori: high-copy-number ColE1/pMB1/pBR322/pUC origin of replication
   6356..7216    -  CDS            AmpR: β-lactamase; bla; confers resistance to ampicillin, carbenicillin, and related antibiotics
   7217..7321    -  promoter       AmpR promoter: bla
   7369..7503    +  polyA_signal   SV40 poly(A) signal: SV40 polyadenylation signal
   7670..7999    +  CDS            nef (fragment): NEF_HV1BR - Experimental evidence at protein level: Swiss-Prot protein existence level 1. Extracellular Nef protein targets CD4(+) T-lymphocytes for apoptosis by interacting with CXCR4 surface receptors (PubMed:14990729). From Human immunodeficiency virus type 1 group M subtype B (isolate BRU/LAI) (HIV-1).
   8047..8304    +  LTR            5' LTR (truncated): truncated 5' long terminal repeat (LTR) from HIV-1
   8351..8476    +  misc_feature   HIV-1 Ψ: packaging signal of human immunodeficiency virus type 1
   8460..8798    +  CDS            HIV-1 gag (fragment): gag protein from human immunodeficiency virus 1; gag
   8973..9206    +  misc_feature   RRE: The Rev response element (RRE) of HIV-1 allows for Rev-dependent mRNA export from the nucleus to the cytoplasm.
   9583..9683    +  CDS            Rev (fragment): human immunodeficiency virus 1 (HIV-1) Rev protein; rev; enhances nuclear export of unspliced and incompletely spliced viral mRNAs
   9698..9813    +  misc_feature   cPPT/CTS: central polypurine tract and central termination sequence of HIV-1 (lacking the first T)
>Addgene plasmid #166752 | mCerulean3-Mcl-1-pLVX | addgene full sequence | sequence record 329513 | Addgene NGS Result
TGGGAGTTCCGCGTTACATAACTTACGGTAAATGGCCCGCCTGGCTGACCGCCCAACGACCCCCGCCCAT
TGACGTCAATAATGACGTATGTTCCCATAGTAACGCCAATAGGGACTTTCCATTGACGTCAATGGGTGGA
GTATTTACGGTAAACTGCCCACTTGGCAGTACATCAAGTGTATCATATGCCAAGTACGCCCCCTATTGAC
GTCAATGACGGTAAATGGCCCGCCTGGCATTATGCCCAGTACATGACCTTATGGGACTTTCCTACTTGGC
AGTACATCTACGTATTAGTCATCGCTATTACCATGGTGATGCGGTTTTGGCAGTACATCAATGGGCGTGG
ATAGCGGTTTGACTCACGGGGATTTCCAAGTCTCCACCCCATTGACGTCAATGGGAGTTTGTTTTGGCAC
CAAAATCAACGGGACTTTCCAAAATGTCGTAACAACTCCGCCCCATTGACGCAAATGGGCGGTAGGCGTG
TACGGTGGGAGGTCTATATAAGCAGAGCTCGTTTAGTGAACCGTCAGATCGCCTGGAGACGCCATCCACG
CTGTTTTGACCTCCATAGAAGACACCGACTCTACTAGAGGATCGCTAGCGCTACCGGACTCAGATCTCGA
GCTCAAGCTTCGAATTCGTTAACACCATGGTGAGCAAGGGCGAGGAGCTGTTCACCGGGGTGGTGCCCAT
CCTGGTCGAGCTGGACGGCGACGTAAACGGCCACAAGTTCAGCGTGTCCGGCGAGGGCGAGGGCGATGCC
ACCTACGGCAAGCTGACCCTGAAGTTCATCTGCACCACCGGCAAGCTGCCCGTGCCCTGGCCCACCCTCG
TGACCACCCTGAGCTGGGGCGTGCAGTGCTTCGCCCGCTACCCCGACCACATGAAGCAGCACGACTTCTT
CAAGTCCGCCATGCCCGAAGGCTACGTCCAGGAGCGCACCATCTTCTTCAAGGACGACGGCAACTACAAG
ACCCGCGCCGAGGTGAAGTTCGAGGGCGACACCCTGGTGAACCGCATCGAGCTGAAGGGCATCGACTTCA
AGGAGGACGGCAACATCCTGGGGCACAAGCTGGAGTACAACGCCATCCACGGCAACGTCTATATCACCGC
CGACAAGCAGAAGAACGGCATCAAGGCCAACTTCGGCCTCAACTGCAACATCGAGGACGGCAGCGTGCAG
CTCGCCGACCACTACCAGCAGAACACCCCCATCGGCGACGGCCCCGTGCTGCTGCCCGACAACCACTACC
TGAGCACCCAGTCCAAGCTGAGCAAAGACCCCAACGAGAAGCGCGATCACATGGTCCTGCTGGAGTTCGT
GACCGCCGCCGGGATCACTCTCGGCATGGACGAGCTGTACAAGTCCGGACTCAATAACACGCGTGGATCC
GGGGGATCTGGCGGTACGGGATCCTTTGGCCTCAAAAGAAACGCGGTAATCGGACTCAACCTCTACTGTG
GGGGGGCCGGCTTGGGGGCCGGCAGCGGCGGCGCCACCCGCCCGGGAGGGCGACTTTTGGCTACGGAGAA
GGAGGCCTCGGCCCGGCGAGAGATAGGGGGAGGGGAGGCCGGCGCGGTGATTGGCGGAAGCGCCGGCGCA
AGCCCCCCGTCCACCCTCACGCCAGACTCCCGGAGGGTCGCGCGGCCGCCGCCCATTGGCGCCGAGGTCC
CCGACGTCACCGCGACCCCCGCGAGGCTGCTTTTCTTCGCGCCCACCCGCCGCGCGGCGCCGCTTGAGGA
GATGGAAGCCCCGGCCGCTGACGCCATCATGTCGCCCGAAGAGGAGCTGGACGGGTACGAGCCGGAGCCT
CTCGGGAAGCGGCCGGCTGTCCTGCCGCTGCTGGAGTTGGTCGGGGAATCTGGTAATAACACCAGTACGG
ACGGGTCACTACCCTCGACGCCGCCG
[483 nt withheld, positions 1917-2399]
GGCATCAGGAATGTGCTGCTGGCTTTTGCAGGTGTTGCTGGAGTAGGAGCTGGTTTGGCATATCTAATAA
GATGAACGCGTTGAATCGATTCTAGATAATTCTACCGGGTAGGGGAGGCGCTTTTCCCAAGGCAGTCTGG
AGCATGCGCTTTAGCAGCCCCGCTGGGCACTTGGCGCTACACAAGTGGCCTCTGGCCTCGCACACATTCC
ACATCCACCGGTAGGCGCCAACCGGCTCCGTTCTTTGGTGGCCCCTTCGCGCCACCTTCTACTCCTCCCC
TAGTCAGGAAGTTCCCCCCCGCCCCGCAGCTCGCGTCGTGCAGGACGTGACAAATGGAAGTAGCACGTCT
CACTAGTCTCGTGCAGATGGACAGCACCGCTGAGCAATGGAAGCGGGTAGGCCTTTGGGGCAGCGGCCAA
TAGCAGCTTTGCTCCTTCGCTTTCTGGGCTCAGAGGCTGGGAAGGGGTGGGTCCGGGGGCGGGCTCAGGG
GCGGGCTCAGGGGCGGGGCGGGCGCCCGAAGGTCCTCCGGAGGCCCGGCATTCTGCACGCTTCAAAAGCG
CACGTCTGCCGCGCTGTTCTCCTCTTCCTCATCTCCGGGCCTTTCGACCTGCAGCCCAAGCTTACCATGA
CCGAGTACAAGCCCACGGTGCGCCTCGCCACCCGCGACGACGTCCCCAGGGCCGTACGCACCCTCGCCGC
CGCGTTCGCCGACTACCCCGCCACGCGCCACACCGTCGATCCGGACCGCCACATCGAGCGGGTCACCGAG
CTGCAAGAACTCTTCCTCACGCGCGTCGGGCTCGACATCGGCAAGGTGTGGGTCGCGGACGACGGCGCCG
CGGTGGCGGTCTGGACCACGCCGGAGAGCGTCGAAGCGGGGGCGGTGTTCGCCGAGATCGGCCCGCGCAT
GGCCGAGTTGAGCGGTTCCCGGCTGGCCGCGCAGCAACAGATGGAAGGCCTCCTGGCGCCGCACCGGCCC
AAGGAGCCCGCGTGGTTCCTGGCCACCGTCGGCGTCTCGCCCGACCACCAGGGCAAGGGTCTGGGCAGCG
CCGTCGTGCTCCCCGGAGTGGAGGCGGCCGAGCGCGCCGGGGTGCCCGCCTTCCTGGAGACCTCCGCGCC
CCGCAACCTCCCCTTCTACGAGCGGCTCGGCTTCACCGTCACCGCCGACGTCGAGGTGCCCGAAGGACCG
CGCACCTGGTGCATGACCCGCAAGCCCGGTGCCTGACCGCGTCTGGAACAATCAACCTCTGGATTACAAA
ATTTGTGAAAGATTGACTGGTATTCTTAACTATGTTGCTCCTTTTACGCTATGTGGATACGCTGCTTTAA
TGCCTTTGTATCATGCTATTGCTTCCCGTATGGCTTTCATTTTCTCCTCCTTGTATAAATCCTGGTTGCT
GTCTCTTTATGAGGAGTTGTGGCCCGTTGTCAGGCAACGTGGCGTGGTGTGCACTGTGTTTGCTGACGCA
ACCCCCACTGGTTGGGGCATTGCCACCACCTGTCAGCTCCTTTCCGGGACTTTCGCTTTCCCCCTCCCTA
TTGCCACGGCGGAACTCATCGCCGCCTGCCTTGCCCGCTGCTGGACAGGGGCTCGGCTGTTGGGCACTGA
CAATTCCGTGGTGTTGTCGGGGAAGCTGACGTCCTTTCCATGGCTGCTCGCCTGTGTTGCCACCTGGATT
CTGCGCGGGACGTCCTTCTGCTACGTCCCTTCGGCCCTCAATCCAGCGGACCTTCCTTCCCGCGGCCTGC
TGCCGGCTCTGCGGCCTCTTCCGCGTCTTCGCCTTCGCCCTCAGACGAGTCGGATCTCCCTTTGGGCCGC
CTCCCCGCCTGGAATTAATTCTGCAGTCGAGACCTAGAAAAACATGGAGCAATCACAAGTAGCAATACAG
CAGCTACCAATGCTGATTGTGCCTGGCTAGAAGCACAAGAGGAGGAGGAGGTGGGTTTTCCAGTCACACC
TCAGGTACCTTTAAGACCAATGACTTACAAGGCAGCTGTAGATCTTAGCCACTTTTTAAAAGAAAAGAGG
GGACTGGAAGGGCTAATTCACTCCCAACGAAGACAAGATATCCTTGATCTGTGGATCTACCACACACAAG
GCTACTTCCCTGATTAGCAGAACTACACACCAGGGCCAGGGGTCAGATATCCACTGACCTTTGGATGGTG
CTACAAGCTAGTACCAGTTGAGCCAGATAAGGTAGAAGAGGCCAATAAAGGAGAGAACACCAGCTTGTTA
CACCCTGTGAGCCTGCATGGGATGGATGACCCGGAGAGAGAAGTGTTAGAGTGGAGGTTTGACAGCCGCC
TAGCATTTCATCACGTGGCCCGAGAGCTGCATCCGGAGTACTTCAAGAACTGCTGATATCGAGCTTGCTA
CAAGGGACTTTCCGCTGGGGACTTTCCAGGGAGGCGTGGCCTGGGCGGGACTGGGGAGTGGCGAGCCCTC
AGATCCTGCATATAAGCAGCTGCTTTTTGCCTGTACTGGGTCTCTCTGGTTAGACCAGATCTGAGCCTGG
GAGCTCTCTGGCTAACTAGGGAACCCACTGCTTAAGCCTCAATAAAGCTTGCCTTGAGTGCTTCAAGTAG
TGTGTGCCCGTCTGTTGTGTGACTCTGGTAACTAGAGATCCCTCAGACCCTTTTAGTCAGTGTGGAAAAT
CTCTAGCAGTAGTAGTTCATGTCATCTTATTATTCAGTATTTATAACTTGCAAAGAAATGAATATCAGAG
AGTGAGAGGCCTTGACATTGCTAGCGTTTACCGTCGACCTCTAGCTAGAGCTTGGCGTAATCATGGTCAT
AGCTGTTTCCTGTGTGAAATTGTTATCCGCTCACAATTCCACACAACATACGAGCCGGAAGCATAAAGTG
TAAAGCCTGGGGTGCCTAATGAGTGAGCTAACTCACATTAATTGCGTTGCGCTCACTGCCCGCTTTCCAG
TCGGGAAACCTGTCGTGCCAGCTGCATTAATGAATCGGCCAACGCGCGGGGAGAGGCGGTTTGCGTATTG
GGCGCTCTTCCGCTTCCTCGCTCACTGACTCGCTGCGCTCGGTCGTTCGGCTGCGGCGAGCGGTATCAGC
TCACTCAAAGGCGGTAATACGGTTATCCACAGAATCAGGGGATAACGCAGGAAAGAACATGTGAGCAAAA
GGCCAGCAAAAGGCCAGGAACCGTAAAAAGGCCGCGTTGCTGGCGTTTTTCCATAGGCTCCGCCCCCCTG
ACGAGCATCACAAAAATCGACGCTCAAGTCAGAGGTGGCGAAACCCGACAGGACTATAAAGATACCAGGC
GTTTCCCCCTGGAAGCTCCCTCGTGCGCTCTCCTGTTCCGACCCTGCCGCTTACCGGATACCTGTCCGCC
TTTCTCCCTTCGGGAAGCGTGGCGCTTTCTCATAGCTCACGCTGTAGGTATCTCAGTTCGGTGTAGGTCG
TTCGCTCCAAGCTGGGCTGTGTGCACGAACCCCCCGTTCAGCCCGACCGCTGCGCCTTATCCGGTAACTA
TCGTCTTGAGTCCAACCCGGTAAGACACGACTTATCGCCACTGGCAGCAGCCACTGGTAACAGGATTAGC
AGAGCGAGGTATGTAGGCGGTGCTACAGAGTTCTTGAAGTGGTGGCCTAACTACGGCTACACTAGAAGAA
CAGTATTTGGTATCTGCGCTCTGCTGAAGCCAGTTACCTTCGGAAAAAGAGTTGGTAGCTCTTGATCCGG
CAAACAAACCACCGCTGGTAGCGGTGGTTTTTTTGTTTGCAAGCAGCAGATTACGCGCAGAAAAAAAGGA
TCTCAAGAAGATCCTTTGATCTTTTCTACGGGGTCTGACGCTCAGTGGAACGAAAACTCACGTTAAGGGA
TTTTGGTCATGAGATTATCAAAAAGGATCTTCACCTAGATCCTTTTAAATTAAAAATGAAGTTTTAAATC
AATCTAAAGTATATATGAGTAAACTTGGTCTGACAGTTACCAATGCTTAATCAGTGAGGCACCTATCTCA
GCGATCTGTCTATTTCGTTCATCCATAGTTGCCTGACTCCCCGTCGTGTAGATAACTACGATACGGGAGG
GCTTACCATCTGGCCCCAGTGCTGCAATGATACCGCGAGACCCACGCTCACCGGCTCCAGATTTATCAGC
AATAAACCAGCCAGCCGGAAGGGCCGAGCGCAGAAGTGGTCCTGCAACTTTATCCGCCTCCATCCAGTCT
ATTAATTGTTGCCGGGAAGCTAGAGTAAGTAGTTCGCCAGTTAATAGTTTGCGCAACGTTGTTGCCATTG
CTACAGGCATCGTGGTGTCACGCTCGTCGTTTGGTATGGCTTCATTCAGCTCCGGTTCCCAACGATCAAG
GCGAGTTACATGATCCCCCATGTTGTGCAAAAAAGCGGTTAGCTCCTTCGGTCCTCCGATCGTTGTCAGA
AGTAAGTTGGCCGCAGTGTTATCACTCATGGTTATGGCAGCACTGCATAATTCTCTTACTGTCATGCCAT
CCGTAAGATGCTTTTCTGTGACTGGTGAGTACTCAACCAAGTCATTCTGAGAATAGTGTATGCGGCGACC
GAGTTGCTCTTGCCCGGCGTCAATACGGGATAATACCGCGCCACATAGCAGAACTTTAAAAGTGCTCATC
ATTGGAAAACGTTCTTCGGGGCGAAAACTCTCAAGGATCTTACCGCTGTTGAGATCCAGTTCGATGTAAC
CCACTCGTGCACCCAACTGATCTTCAGCATCTTTTACTTTCACCAGCGTTTCTGGGTGAGCAAAAACAGG
AAGGCAAAATGCCGCAAAAAAGGGAATAAGGGCGACACGGAAATGTTGAATACTCATACTCTTCCTTTTT
CAATATTATTGAAGCATTTATCAGGGTTATTGTCTCATGAGCGGATACATATTTGAATGTATTTAGAAAA
ATAAACAAATAGGGGTTCCGCGCACATTTCCCCGAAAAGTGCCACCTGACGTCGACGGATCGGGAGATCA
ACTTGTTTATTGCAGCTTATAATGGTTACAAATAAAGCAATAGCATCACAAATTTCACAAATAAAGCATT
TTTTTCACTGCATTCTAGTTGTGGTTTGTCCAAACTCATCAATGTATCTTATCATGTCTGGATCAACTGG
ATAACTCAAGCTAACCAAAATCATCCCAAACTTCCCACCCCATACCCTATTACCACTGCCAATTACCTGT
GGTTTCATTTACTCTAAACCTGTGATTCCTCTGAATTATTTTCATTTTAAAGAAATTGTATTTGTTAAAT
ATGTACTACAAACTTAGTAGTTGGAAGGGCTAATTCACTCCCAAAGAAGACAAGATATCCTTGATCTGTG
GATCTACCACACACAAGGCTACTTCCCTGATTAGCAGAACTACACACCAGGGCCAGGGGTCAGATATCCA
CTGACCTTTGGATGGTGCTACAAGCTAGTACCAGTTGAGCCAGATAAGGTAGAAGAGGCCAATAAAGGAG
AGAACACCAGCTTGTTACACCCTGTGAGCCTGCATGGGATGGATGACCCGGAGAGAGAAGTGTTAGAGTG
GAGGTTTGACAGCCGCCTAGCATTTCATCACGTGGCCCGAGAGCTGCATCCGGAGTACTTCAAGAACTGC
TGATATCGAGCTTGCTACAAGGGACTTTCCGCTGGGGACTTTCCAGGGAGGCGTGGCCTGGGCGGGACTG
GGGAGTGGCGAGCCCTCAGATCCTGCATATAAGCAGCTGCTTTTTGCCTGTACTGGGTCTCTCTGGTTAG
ACCAGATCTGAGCCTGGGAGCTCTCTGGCTAACTAGGGAACCCACTGCTTAAGCCTCAATAAAGCTTGCC
TTGAGTGCTTCAAGTAGTGTGTGCCCGTCTGTTGTGTGACTCTGGTAACTAGAGATCCCTCAGACCCTTT
TAGTCAGTGTGGAAAATCTCTAGCAGTGGCGCCCGAACAGGGACTTGAAAGCGAAAGGGAAACCAGAGGA
GCTCTCTCGACGCAGGACTCGGCTTGCTGAAGCGCGCACGGCAAGAGGCGAGGGGCGGCGACTGGTGAGT
ACGCCAAAAATTTTGACTAGCGGAGGCTAGAAGGAGAGAGATGGGTGCGAGAGCGTCAGTATTAAGCGGG
GGAGAATTAGATCGCGATGGGAAAAAATTCGGTTAAGGCCAGGGGGAAAGAAAAAATATAAATTAAAACA
TATAGTATGGGCAAGCAGGGAGCTAGAACGATTCGCAGTTAATCCTGGCCTGTTAGAAACATCAGAAGGC
TGTAGACAAATACTGGGACAGCTACAACCATCCCTTCAGACAGGATCAGAAGAACTTAGATCATTATATA
ATACAGTAGCAACCCTCTATTGTGTGCATCAAAGGATAGAGATAAAAGACACCAAGGAAGCTTTAGACAA
GATAGAGGAAGAGCAAAACAAAAGTAAGACCACCGCACAGCAAGCGGCCGGCCGCTGATCTTCAGACCTG
GAGGAGGAGATATGAGGGACAATTGGAGAAGTGAATTATATAAATATAAAGTAGTAAAAATTGAACCATT
AGGAGTAGCACCCACCAAGGCAAAGAGAAGAGTGGTGCAGAGAGAAAAAAGAGCAGTGGGAATAGGAGCT
TTGTTCCTTGGGTTCTTGGGAGCAGCAGGAAGCACTATGGGCGCAGCGTCAATGACGCTGACGGTACAGG
CCAGACAATTATTGTCTGGTATAGTGCAGCAGCAGAACAATTTGCTGAGGGCTATTGAGGCGCAACAGCA
TCTGTTGCAACTCACAGTCTGGGGCATCAAGCAGCTCCAGGCAAGAATCCTGGCTGTGGAAAGATACCTA
AAGGATCAACAGCTCCTGGGGATTTGGGGTTGCTCTGGAAAACTCATTTGCACCACTGCTGTGCCTTGGA
ATGCTAGTTGGAGTAATAAATCTCTGGAACAGATTTGGAATCACACGACCTGGATGGAGTGGGACAGAGA
AATTAACAATTACACAAGCTTAATACACTCCTTAATTGAAGAATCGCAAAACCAGCAAGAAAAGAATGAA
CAAGAATTATTGGAATTAGATAAATGGGCAAGTTTGTGGAATTGGTTTAACATAACAAATTGGCTGTGGT
ATATAAAATTATTCATAATGATAGTAGGAGGCTTGGTAGGTTTAAGAATAGTTTTTGCTGTACTTTCTAT
AGTGAATAGAGTTAGGCAGGGATATTCACCATTATCGTTTCAGACCCACCTCCCAACCCCGAGGGGACCC
GACAGGCCCGAAGGAATAGAAGAAGAAGGTGGAGAGAGAGACAGAGACAGATCCATTCGATTAGTGAACG
GATCTCGACGGTATCGCCTTTAAAAGAAAAGGGGGGATTGGGGGGTACAGTGCAGGGGAAAGAATAGTAG
ACATAATAGCAACAGACATACAAACTAAAGAATTACAAAAACAAATTACAAAAATTCAAAATTTTCGGGT
TTATTACAGGGACAGCAGAGATCCAGTTTATCGATAAGCT
