>Addgene plasmid #166752 | mCerulean3-Mcl-1-pLVX | depositor partial sequence | sequence record 323697 | mCerulean3
ATGGTGAGCAAGGGCGAGGAGCTGTTCACCGGGGTGGTGCCCATCCTGGTCGAGCTGGACGGCGACGTAA
ACGGCCACAAGTTCAGCGTGTCCGGCGAGGGCGAGGGCGATGCCACCTACGGCAAGCTGACCCTGAAGTT
CATCTGCACCACCGGCAAGCTGCCCGTGCCCTGGCCCACCCTCGTGACCACCCTGAGCTGGGGCGTGCAG
TGCTTCGCCCGCTACCCCGACCACATGAAGCAGCACGACTTCTTCAAGTCCGCCATGCCCGAAGGCTACG
TCCAGGAGCGCACCATCTTCTTCAAGGACGACGGCAACTACAAGACCCGCGCCGAGGTGAAGTTCGAGGG
CGACACCCTGGTGAACCGCATCGAGCTGAAGGGCATCGACTTCAAGGAGGACGGCAACATCCTGGGGCAC
AAGCTGGAGTACAACGCCATCCACGGCAACGTCTATATCACCGCCGACAAGCAGAAGAACGGCATCAAGG
CCAACTTCGGCCTCAACTGCAACATCGAGGACGGCAGCGTGCAGCTCGCCGACCACTACCAGCAGAACAC
CCCCATCGGCGACGGCCCCGTGCTGCTGCCCGACAACCACTACCTGAGCACCCAGTCCAAGCTGAGCAAA
GACCCCAACGAGAAGCGCGATCACATGGTCCTGCTGGAGTTCGTGACCGCCGCCGGGATCACTCTCGGCA
TGGACGAGCTGTACAAG
