>Addgene plasmid #166752 | mCerulean3-Mcl-1-pLVX | depositor partial sequence | sequence record 323698 | Mcl-1
TTTGGCCTCAAAAGAAACGCGGTAATCGGACTCAACCTCTACTGTGGGGGGGCCGGCTTGGGGGCCGGCA
GCGGCGGCGCCACCCGCCCGGGAGGGCGACTTTTGGCTACGGAGAAGGAGGCCTCGGCCCGGCGAGAGAT
AGGGGGAGGGGAGGCCGGCGCGGTGATTGGCGGAAGCGCCGGCGCAAGCCCCCCGTCCACCCTCACGCCA
GACTCCCGGAGGGTCGCGCGGCCGCCGCCCATTGGCGCCGAGGTCCCCGACGTCACCGCGACCCCCGCGA
GGCTGCTTTTCTTCGCGCCCACCCGCCGCGCGGCGCCGCTTGAGGAGATGGAAGCCCCGGCCGCTGACGC
CATCATGTCGCCCGAAGAGGAGCTGGACGGGTACGAGCCGGAGCCTCTCGGGAAGCGGCCGGCTGTCCTG
CCGCTGCTGGAGTTGGTCGGGGAATCTGGTAATAACACCAGTACGGACGGGTCACTACCCTCGACGCCGC
CG
[483 nt withheld, positions 493-975]
GGCATCAGGAATGTGCTGCTGGCTTTTGCAGGTGTTGCTGGAGTAGGAGCTGGTTTGGCATATCTAATAA
GATGA
